Addgene plasmid #229418: HA-MST1-7A
Purpose: Lentiviral or overpexression of cDNA
Depositing lab: Christopher Vakoc. Depositing organization: Cold Spring Harbor Laboratory. Publication: MARK2/MARK3 kinases are catalytic co-dependencies of YAP/TAZ in human cancer. Klingbeil O, Skopelitis D, Tonelli C, Yoshimoto T, Alpsoy A, Panepinto MC, Minicozzi F, Merrill JR, Cafiero AM, Aggarwal D, Russo S, Ha T, Demerdash OE, Wee TL, Spector DL, Lyons SK, Tuveson DA, Cifani P, Vakoc CR. Cancer Discov. 2024 Jul 26. doi: 10.1158/2159-8290.CD-23-1529. PubMed 39058094.
Backbone
  Vector backbone: LentiVi
  Vector type: Mammalian Expression, Lentiviral
  Selectable markers: Blasticidin
Growth in bacteria
  Bacterial resistance: Ampicillin, 100 μg/mL
  Growth temperature: 37°C
  Growth strain: NEB Stable
  Copy number: High Copy
Gene/Insert
  Gene/Insert name: MST1-7A
  Species: H. sapiens (human)
  Insert size (bp): 1530
  Mutation: MARK2 phosphosites (T175,T273,S320,S327,T340,T387,T440) mutated to A
  Entrez Gene: MST1 (a.k.a. D3F15S2, DNF15S2, HGFL, MSP, NF15S2)
  Promoter: EFS
  Tag / fusion protein: HA (N terminal on insert)
  Cloning method: Gibson Cloning
Terms and licenses: Academic/Nonprofit Terms; Industry Terms: Not Available to Industry
How to cite: HA-MST1-7A was a gift from Christopher Vakoc (Addgene plasmid # 229418 ; http://n2t.net/addgene:229418 ; RRID:Addgene_229418)
