[The description below was written by a language model from this plasmid's Addgene catalogue record and pLannotate feature annotations shown in this document.]
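Description:
HA-MST1-7A is a third-generation-style, self-inactivating lentiviral expression plasmid built on the LentiVi backbone for stable or transient overexpression of a mutant human cDNA in mammalian cells. It is propagated in E. coli through a high-copy ColE1/pUC origin with ampicillin resistance (β-lactamase), and it also carries an f1 origin and an SV40 origin. The viral portion consists of an RSV promoter fused to a truncated HIV-1 5' LTR, the Ψ packaging signal with a gag fragment, the RRE for Rev-dependent nuclear export, a cPPT/CTS, WPRE to enhance transcript expression, and a ΔU3 3' LTR followed by an SV40 polyadenylation signal. Because the packaging functions are absent, virus production depends on helper plasmids supplied in trans.

The payload is driven by the EFS (EF-1α core) promoter and encodes N-terminally HA-tagged MST1 in which seven MARK2 phosphorylation sites (T175, T273, S320, S327, T340, T387, T440) are changed to alanine. The catalogue's Entrez link points to the MST1 gene encoding macrophage-stimulating protein, but the sequence annotation identifies the coding region as STK4, the Hippo pathway kinase commonly called MST1, which fits the phosphosite mutations and the associated work on MARK2/MARK3 and YAP/TAZ. Downstream, an EMCV IRES links a selection marker to the same transcript. The catalogue lists this marker as blasticidin, whereas the feature table annotates a neo (aminoglycoside phosphotransferase) gene, so the mammalian selection should be verified. The construct is suited to testing how loss of MARK2-dependent phosphorylation affects MST1 function in Hippo signalling.
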