Features (pLannotate 1.2.2; 27 found; start..end, strand, type, name):
      5..231     +  promoter       RSV promoter: Rous sarcoma virus enhancer/promoter
    232..412     +  LTR            5' LTR (truncated): truncated 5' long terminal repeat (LTR) from HIV-1
    459..584     +  misc_feature   HIV-1 Ψ: packaging signal of human immunodeficiency virus type 1
    568..931     +  CDS            HIV-1 gag (fragment): gag protein from human immunodeficiency virus 1; gag
   1077..1310    +  misc_feature   RRE: The Rev response element (RRE) of HIV-1 allows for Rev-dependent mRNA export from the nucleus to the cytoplasm.
   1687..1713    +  CDS            Rev (fragment): human immunodeficiency virus 1 (HIV-1) Rev protein; rev; enhances nuclear export of unspliced and incompletely spliced viral mRNAs
   1723..1840    +  misc_feature   cPPT/CTS: central polypurine tract and central termination sequence of HIV-1
   1909..2120    +  promoter       EF-1α core promoter: core promoter for human elongation factor EF-1α
   2215..3672    +  CDS            STK4: STK4_HUMAN - Also known as KRS2, MST1. Experimental evidence at protein level: Swiss-Prot protein existence level 1. Stress-activated, pro-apoptotic kinase which, following caspase-cleavage, enters the nucleus and induces chromatin condensation followed by internucleosomal DNA fragmentation. Key component of the Hippo signaling pathway which plays a pivotal role in organ size control and tumor suppression by restricting proliferation and promoting apoptosis. The core of this pathway is composed of a kinase cascade wherein STK3/MST2 and STK4/MST1, in complex with its regulatory protein SAV1, ph
   3796..4258    +  misc_feature   IRES: internal ribosome entry site (IRES) of the encephalomyocarditis virus (EMCV)
   4272..5063    +  CDS            neo: KKA2_KLEPN - Also known as kan, nptII. Experimental evidence at protein level: Swiss-Prot protein existence level 1. Resistance to kanamycin, neomycin, paromomycin, ribostamycin, butirosin and gentamicin B. From Klebsiella pneumoniae.
   5082..5670    +  misc_feature   WPRE: woodchuck hepatitis virus posttranscriptional regulatory element
   5721..5740    +  misc_feature   cPPT/CTS (fragment): central polypurine tract and central termination sequence of HIV-1
   5742..5975    +  LTR            3' LTR (ΔU3): self-inactivating 3' long terminal repeat (LTR) from HIV-1
   6053..6174    +  polyA_signal   SV40 poly(A) signal: SV40 polyadenylation signal
   6214..6349    +  rep_origin     SV40 ori: SV40 origin of replication
   6370..6388    -  promoter       T7 promoter: promoter for bacteriophage T7 RNA polymerase
   6396..6551    +  CDS            lacZα (fragment): LacZα fragment of β-galactosidase; lacZ fragment
   6556..6984    +  rep_origin     f1 ori (sequence partly withheld): f1 bacteriophage origin of replication; arrow indicates direction of (+) strand synthesis
   7037..7141    +  promoter       AmpR promoter: bla
   7142..8002    +  CDS            AmpR: β-lactamase; bla; confers resistance to ampicillin, carbenicillin, and related antibiotics
   8173..8761    +  rep_origin     ori: high-copy-number ColE1/pMB1/pBR322/pUC origin of replication
   8944..9036    +  CDS            lacI (fragment): lac repressor; lacI; The lac repressor binds to the lac operator to inhibit transcription in E. coli. This inhibition can be relieved by adding lactose or isopropyl-β-D-thiogalactopyranoside (IPTG).
   9049..9070    +  protein_bind   CAP binding site: CAP binding activates transcription in the presence of cAMP. E. coli catabolite activator protein
   9085..9115    +  promoter       lac promoter: promoter for the E. coli lac operon
   9123..9139    +  protein_bind   lac operator: The lac repressor binds to the lac operator to inhibit transcription in E. coli. This inhibition can be relieved by adding lactose or isopropyl-β-D-thiogalactopyranoside (IPTG). lac repressor encoded by lacI
   9184..9202    +  promoter       T3 promoter: promoter for bacteriophage T3 RNA polymerase
>Addgene plasmid #229418 | HA-MST1-7A | addgene full sequence | sequence record 456618 | Addgene NGS Result
TTAATGTAGTCTTATGCAATACTCTTGTAGTCTTGCAACATGGTAACGATGAGTTAGCAACATGCCTTAC
AAGGAGAGAAAAAGCACCGTGCATGCCGATTGGTGGAAGTAAGGTGGTACGATCGTGCCTTATTAGGAAG
GCAACAGACGGGTCTGACATGGATTGGACGAACCACTGAATTGCCGCATTGCAGAGATATTGTATTTAAG
TGCCTAGCTCGATACATAAACGGGTCTCTCTGGTTAGACCAGATCTGAGCCTGGGAGCTCTCTGGCTAAC
TAGGGAACCCACTGCTTAAGCCTCAATAAAGCTTGCCTTGAGTGCTTCAAGTAGTGTGTGCCCGTCTGTT
GTGTGACTCTGGTAACTAGAGATCCCTCAGACCCTTTTAGTCAGTGTGGAAAATCTCTAGCAGTGGCGCC
CGAACAGGGACTTGAAAGCGAAAGGGAAACCAGAGGAGCTCTCTCGACGCAGGACTCGGCTTGCTGAAGC
GCGCACGGCAAGAGGCGAGGGGCGGCGACTGGTGAGTACGCCAAAAATTTTGACTAGCGGAGGCTAGAAG
GAGAGAGATGGGTGCGAGAGCGTCAGTATTAAGCGGGGGAGAATTAGATCGCGATGGGAAAAAATTCGGT
TAAGGCCAGGGGGAAAGAAAAAATATAAATTAAAACATATAGTATGGGCAAGCAGGGAGCTAGAACGATT
CGCAGTTAATCCTGGCCTGTTAGAAACATCAGAAGGCTGTAGACAAATACTGGGACAGCTACAACCATCC
CTTCAGACAGGATCAGAAGAACTTAGATCATTATATAATACAGTAGCAACCCTCTATTGTGTGCATCAAA
GGATAGAGATAAAAGACACCAAGGAAGCTTTAGACAAGATAGAGGAAGAGCAAAACAAAAGTAAGACCAC
CGCACAGCAAGCGGCCGCTGATCTTCAGACCTGGAGGAGGAGATATGAGGGACAATTGGAGAAGTGAATT
ATATAAATATAAAGTAGTAAAAATTGAACCATTAGGAGTAGCACCCACCAAGGCAAAGAGAAGAGTGGTG
CAGAGAGAAAAAAGAGCAGTGGGAATAGGAGCTTTGTTCCTTGGGTTCTTGGGAGCAGCAGGAAGCACTA
TGGGCGCAGCGTCAATGACGCTGACGGTACAGGCCAGACAATTATTGTCTGGTATAGTGCAGCAGCAGAA
CAATTTGCTGAGGGCTATTGAGGCGCAACAGCATCTGTTGCAACTCACAGTCTGGGGCATCAAGCAGCTC
CAGGCAAGAATCCTGGCTGTGGAAAGATACCTAAAGGATCAACAGCTCCTGGGGATTTGGGGTTGCTCTG
GAAAACTCATTTGCACCACTGCTGTGCCTTGGAATGCTAGTTGGAGTAATAAATCTCTGGAACAGATTTG
GAATCACACGACCTGGATGGAGTGGGACAGAGAAATTAACAATTACACAAGCTTAATACACTCCTTAATT
GAAGAATCGCAAAACCAGCAAGAAAAGAATGAACAAGAATTATTGGAATTAGATAAATGGGCAAGTTTGT
GGAATTGGTTTAACATAACAAATTGGCTGTGGTATATAAAATTATTCATAATGATAGTAGGAGGCTTGGT
AGGTTTAAGAATAGTTTTTGCTGTACTTTCTATAGTGAATAGAGTTAGGCAGGGATATTCACCATTATCG
TTTCAGACCCACCTCCCAACCCCGAGGGGACCCAGACCACAATTTTAAAAGAAAAGGGGGGATTGGGGGG
TACAGTGCAGGGGAAAGAATAGTAGACATAATAGCAACAGACATACAAACTAAAGAATTACAAAAACAAA
TTACAAAAATTCAAAATTTTCGGGTTTATTACAGGGACAGCAGAGATCCACTTTGGCGCCGGCTCGAGTG
GCTCCGGTGCCCGTCAGTGGGCAGAGCGCACATCGCCCACAGTCCCCGAGAAGTTGGGGGGAGGGGTCGG
CAATTGAACCGGTGCCTAGAGAAGGTGGCGCGGGGTAAACTGGGAAAGTGATGTCGTGTACTGGCTCCGC
CTTTTTCCCGAGGGTGGGGGAGAACCGTATATAAGTGCAGTAGTCGCCGTGAACGTTCTTTTTCGCAACG
GGTTTGCCGCCAGAACACAGGTGTCGTGACGCGGGATCCGCCACCATGTACCCCTACGACGTGCCCGACT
ACGCCGGCTATCCGTATGATGTCCCGGACTATGCAGGAAGCGGAGAGACGGTACAGCTGAGGAACCCGCC
GCGCCGGCAGCTGAAAAAGTTGGATGAAGATAGTTTAACCAAACAACCAGAAGAAGTATTTGATGTCTTA
GAGAAACTTGGAGAAGGGTCCTATGGCAGCGTATACAAAGCTATTCATAAAGAGACCGGCCAGATTGTTG
CTATTAAGCAAGTTCCTGTGGAATCAGACCTCCAGGAGATAATCAAAGAAATCTCTATAATGCAGCAATG
TGACAGCCCTCATGTAGTCAAATATTATGGCAGTTATTTTAAGAACACAGACTTATGGATCGTTATGGAG
TACTGTGGGGCTGGTTCTGTATCTGATATCATTCGATTACGAAATAAAACGTTAACAGAAGATGAAATAG
CTACAATATTACAATCAACTCTTAAGGGACTTGAATACCTTCATTTTATGAGAAAAATACACCGAGATAT
CAAGGCAGGAAATATTTTGCTAAATACAGAAGGACATGCAAAACTTGCAGATTTTGGGGTAGCAGGTCAA
CTTGCAGATACCATGGCCAAGCGGAATACAGTGATAGGAACACCATTTTGGATGGCTCCAGAAGTGATTC
AGGAAATTGGATACAACTGTGTAGCAGACATCTGGTCCCTGGGAATAACTGCCATAGAAATGGCTGAAGG
AAAGCCCCCTTATGCTGATATCCATCCAATGAGGGCAATCTTCATGATTCCTACAAATCCTCCTCCCACA
TTCCGAAAACCAGAGCTATGGTCAGATAACTTTACAGATTTTGTGAAACAGTGTCTTGTAAAGAGCCCTG
AGCAGAGGGCCACAGCCGCACAGCTCCTGCAGCACCCATTTGTCAGGAGTGCCAAAGGAGTGTCAATACT
GCGAGACTTAATTAATGAAGCCATGGATGTGAAACTGAAACGCCAGGAATCCCAGCAGCGGGAAGTGGAC
CAGGACGATGAAGAAAACGCAGAAGAGGATGAAATGGATGCAGGCACGATGGTTCGAGCAGTGGGTGATG
AGATGGGCGCAGTCCGAGTAGCCAGCACCATGACTGATGGAGCCAATACTATGATTGAGCACGATGACAC
GTTGCCATCACAACTGGGCACCATGGTGATCAATGCAGAGGATGAGGAAGAGGAAGGAACTATGAAAAGA
AGGGATGAGGCAATGCAGCCTGCGAAACCATCCTTTCTTGAATATTTTGAACAAAAAGAAAAGGAAAACC
AGATCAACAGCTTTGGCAAGAGTGTACCTGGTCCACTGAAAAATTCTTCAGATTGGAAAATACCACAGGA
TGGAGACTACGAGTTTCTTAAGAGTTGGGCAGTGGAGGACCTTCAGAAGAGGCTCTTGGCCCTGGACCCC
ATGATGGAGCAGGAGATTGAAGAGATCCGGCAGAAGTACCAGTCCAAGCGGCAGCCCATCCTGGATGCCA
TAGAGGCTAAGAAGAGACGGCAACAAAACTTCTGAGCAATTCCGCCCCTCTCCCTCCCCCCCCCCTAACG
TTACTGGCCGAAGCCGCTTGGAATAAGGCCGGTGTGCGTTTGTCTATATGTTATTTTCCACCATATTGCC
GTCTTTTGGCAATGTGAGGGCCCGGAAACCTGGCCCTGTCTTCTTGACGAGCATTCCTAGGGGTCTTTCC
CCTCTCGCCAAAGGAATGCAAGGTCTGTTGAATGTCGTGAAGGAAGCAGTTCCTCTGGAAGCTTCTTGAA
GACAAACAACGTCTGTAGCGACCCTTTGCAGGCAGCGGAACCCCCCACCTGGCGACAGGTGCCTCTGCGG
CCAAAAGCCACGTGTATAAGATACACCTGCAAAGGCGGCACAACCCCAGTGCCACGTTGTGAGTTGGATA
GTTGTGGAAAGAGTCAAATGGCTCTCCTCAAGCGTATTCAACAAGGGGCTGAAGGATGCCCAGAAGGTAC
CCCATTGTATGGGATCTGATCTGGGGCCTCGGTGCACATGCTTTACATGTGTTTAGTCGAGGTTAAAAAA
ACGTCTAGGCCCCCCGAACCACGGGGACGTGGTTTTCCTTTGAAAAACACGATGATAATATGGCCACAAC
CATGATTGAACAAGATGGATTGCACGCAGGTTCTCCGGCCGCTTGGGTGGAGAGGCTATTCGGCTATGAC
TGGGCACAACAGACAATCGGCTGCTCTGATGCCGCCGTGTTCCGGCTGTCAGCGCAGGGGCGCCCGGTTC
TTTTTGTCAAGACCGACCTGTCCGGTGCCCTGAATGAACTGCAGGACGAGGCAGCGCGGCTATCGTGGCT
GGCCACGACGGGCGTTCCTTGCGCAGCTGTGCTCGACGTTGTCACTGAAGCGGGAAGGGACTGGCTGCTA
TTGGGCGAAGTGCCGGGGCAGGATCTCCTGTCATCTCACCTTGCTCCTGCCGAGAAAGTATCCATCATGG
CTGATGCAATGCGGCGGCTGCATACGCTTGATCCGGCTACCTGCCCATTCGACCACCAAGCGAAACATCG
CATCGAGCGAGCACGTACTCGGATGGAAGCCGGTCTTGTCGATCAGGATGATCTGGACGAAGAGCATCAG
GGGCTCGCGCCAGCCGAACTGTTCGCCAGGCTCAAGGCGCGCATGCCCGACGGCGAGGATCTCGTCGTGA
CCCATGGCGATGCCTGCTTGCCGAATATCATGGTGGAAAATGGCCGCTTTTCTGGATTCATCGACTGTGG
CCGGCTGGGTGTGGCGGACCGCTATCAGGACATAGCGTTGGCTACCCGTGATATTGCTGAAGAGCTTGGC
GGCGAATGGGCTGACCGCTTCCTCGTGCTTTACGGTATCGCCGCTCCCGATTCGCAGCGCATCGCCTTCT
ATCGCCTTCTTGACGAGTTCTTCTGAACGCGTTAAGTCGACAATCAACCTCTGGATTACAAAATTTGTGA
AAGATTGACTGGTATTCTTAACTATGTTGCTCCTTTTACGCTATGTGGATACGCTGCTTTAATGCCTTTG
TATCATGCTATTGCTTCCCGTATGGCTTTCATTTTCTCCTCCTTGTATAAATCCTGGTTGCTGTCTCTTT
ATGAGGAGTTGTGGCCCGTTGTCAGGCAACGTGGCGTGGTGTGCACTGTGTTTGCTGACGCAACCCCCAC
TGGTTGGGGCATTGCCACCACCTGTCAGCTCCTTTCCGGGACTTTCGCTTTCCCCCTCCCTATTGCCACG
GCGGAACTCATCGCCGCCTGCCTTGCCCGCTGCTGGACAGGGGCTCGGCTGTTGGGCACTGACAATTCCG
TGGTGTTGTCGGGGAAATCATCGTCCTTTCCTTGGCTGCTCGCCTGTGTTGCCACCTGGATTCTGCGCGG
GACGTCCTTCTGCTACGTCCCTTCGGCCCTCAATCCAGCGGACCTTCCTTCCCGCGGCCTGCTGCCGGCT
CTGCGGCCTCTTCCGCGTCTTCGCCTTCGCCCTCAGACGAGTCGGATCTCCCTTTGGGCCGCCTCCCCGC
GTCGACTTTAAGACCAATGACTTACAAGGCAGCTGTAGATCTTAGCCACTTTTTAAAAGAAAAGGGGGGA
CTGGAAGGGCTAATTCACTCCCAACGAAGACAAGATCTGCTTTTTGCTTGTACTGGGTCTCTCTGGTTAG
ACCAGATCTGAGCCTGGGAGCTCTCTGGCTAACTAGGGAACCCACTGCTTAAGCCTCAATAAAGCTTGCC
TTGAGTGCTTCAAGTAGTGTGTGCCCGTCTGTTGTGTGACTCTGGTAACTAGAGATCCCTCAGACCCTTT
TAGTCAGTGTGGAAAATCTCTAGCAGTACGTATAGTAGTTCATGTCATCTTATTATTCAGTATTTATAAC
TTGCAAAGAAATGAATATCAGAGAGTGAGAGGAACTTGTTTATTGCAGCTTATAATGGTTACAAATAAAG
CAATAGCATCACAAATTTCACAAATAAAGCATTTTTTTCACTGCATTCTAGTTGTGGTTTGTCCAAACTC
ATCAATGTATCTTATCATGTCTGGCTCTAGCTATCCCGCCCCTAACTCCGCCCATCCCGCCCCTAACTCC
GCCCAGTTCCGCCCATTCTCCGCCCCATGGCTGACTAATTTTTTTTATTTATGCAGAGGCCGAGGCCGCC
TCGGCCTCTGAGCTATTCCAGAAGTAGTGAGGAGGCTTTTTTGGAGGCCTAGGGACGTACCCAATTCGCC
CTATAGTGAGTCGTATTACGCGCGCTCACTGGCCGTCGTTTTACAACGTCGTGACTGGGAAAACCCTGGC
GTTACCCAACTTAATCGCCTTGCAGCACATCCCCCTTTCGCCAGCTGGCGTAATAGCGAAGAGGCCCGCA
CCGATCGCCCTTCCCAACAGTTGCGCAGCCTGAATGGCGAATGGG
[124 nt withheld, positions 6556-6679]
C
[91 nt withheld, positions 6681-6771]
A
[49 nt withheld, positions 6773-6821]
CCTTTGACGTTGGAGTCCACGTTCTTT
[37 nt withheld, positions 6849-6885]
ACCCTATCTCGGTCTATTCTTTTGATTTATAAGGGATTTTGCCGATTTCGGCCTATTGGTTAAAAAATGA
GCTGATTTAACAAAAATTTAACGCGAATTTTAACAAAATATTAACGCTTACAATTTAGGTGGCACTTTTC
GGGGAAATGTGCGCGGAACCCCTATTTGTTTATTTTTCTAAATACATTCAAATATGTATCCGCTCATGAG
ACAATAACCCTGATAAATGCTTCAATAATATTGAAAAAGGAAGAGTATGAGTATTCAACATTTCCGTGTC
GCCCTTATTCCCTTTTTTGCGGCATTTTGCCTTCCTGTTTTTGCTCACCCAGAAACGCTGGTGAAAGTAA
AAGATGCTGAAGATCAGTTGGGTGCACGAGTGGGTTACATCGAACTGGATCTCAACAGCGGTAAGATCCT
TGAGAGTTTTCGCCCCGAAGAACGTTTTCCAATGATGAGCACTTTTAAAGTTCTGCTATGTGGCGCGGTA
TTATCCCGTATTGACGCCGGGCAAGAGCAACTCGGTCGCCGCATACACTATTCTCAGAATGACTTGGTTG
AGTACTCACCAGTCACAGAAAAGCATCTTACGGATGGCATGACAGTAAGAGAATTATGCAGTGCTGCCAT
AACCATGAGTGATAACACTGCGGCCAACTTACTTCTGACAACGATCGGAGGACCGAAGGAGCTAACCGCT
TTTTTGCACAACATGGGGGATCATGTAACTCGCCTTGATCGTTGGGAACCGGAGCTGAATGAAGCCATAC
CAAACGACGAGCGTGACACCACGATGCCTGTAGCAATGGCAACAACGTTGCGCAAACTATTAACTGGCGA
ACTACTTACTCTAGCTTCCCGGCAACAATTAATAGACTGGATGGAGGCGGATAAAGTTGCAGGACCACTT
CTGCGCTCGGCCCTTCCGGCTGGCTGGTTTATTGCTGATAAATCTGGAGCCGGTGAGCGTGGGTCTCGCG
GTATCATTGCAGCACTGGGGCCAGATGGTAAGCCCTCCCGTATCGTAGTTATCTACACGACGGGGAGTCA
GGCAACTATGGATGAACGAAATAGACAGATCGCTGAGATAGGTGCCTCACTGATTAAGCATTGGTAACTG
TCAGACCAAGTTTACTCATATATACTTTAGATTGATTTAAAACTTCATTTTTAATTTAAAAGGATCTAGG
TGAAGATCCTTTTTGATAATCTCATGACCAAAATCCCTTAACGTGAGTTTTCGTTCCACTGAGCGTCAGA
CCCCGTAGAAAAGATCAAAGGATCTTCTTGAGATCCTTTTTTTCTGCGCGTAATCTGCTGCTTGCAAACA
AAAAAACCACCGCTACCAGCGGTGGTTTGTTTGCCGGATCAAGAGCTACCAACTCTTTTTCCGAAGGTAA
CTGGCTTCAGCAGAGCGCAGATACCAAATACTGTTCTTCTAGTGTAGCCGTAGTTAGGCCACCACTTCAA
GAACTCTGTAGCACCGCCTACATACCTCGCTCTGCTAATCCTGTTACCAGTGGCTGCTGCCAGTGGCGAT
AAGTCGTGTCTTACCGGGTTGGACTCAAGACGATAGTTACCGGATAAGGCGCAGCGGTCGGGCTGAACGG
GGGGTTCGTGCACACAGCCCAGCTTGGAGCGAACGACCTACACCGAACTGAGATACCTACAGCGTGAGCT
ATGAGAAAGCGCCACGCTTCCCGAAGGGAGAAAGGCGGACAGGTATCCGGTAAGCGGCAGGGTCGGAACA
GGAGAGCGCACGAGGGAGCTTCCAGGGGGAAACGCCTGGTATCTTTATAGTCCTGTCGGGTTTCGCCACC
TCTGACTTGAGCGTCGATTTTTGTGATGCTCGTCAGGGGGGCGGAGCCTATGGAAAAACGCCAGCAACGC
GGCCTTTTTACGGTTCCTGGCCTTTTGCTGGCCTTTTGCTCACATGTTCTTTCCTGCGTTATCCCCTGAT
TCTGTGGATAACCGTATTACCGCCTTTGAGTGAGCTGATACCGCTCGCCGCAGCCGAACGACCGAGCGCA
GCGAGTCAGTGAGCGAGGAAGCGGAAGAGCGCCCAATACGCAAACCGCCTCTCCCCGCGCGTTGGCCGAT
TCATTAATGCAGCTGGCACGACAGGTTTCCCGACTGGAAAGCGGGCAGTGAGCGCAACGCAATTAATGTG
AGTTAGCTCACTCATTAGGCACCCCAGGCTTTACACTTTATGCTTCCGGCTCGTATGTTGTGTGGAATTG
TGAGCGGATAACAATTTCACACAGGAAACAGCTATGACCATGATTACGCCAAGCGCGCAATTAACCCTCA
CTAAAGGGAACAAAAGCTGGAGCTGCAAGC
